Addgene plasmid #135645: pAAV-S5E10-dTom-nlsdTom
Purpose: AAV vector to drive the expression of dTomato in PV cortical interneuronsunder the control of the E10 regulatory element
Depositing lab: Jordane Dimidschstein. Depositing organization: Broad Institute. Publication: Viral manipulation of functionally distinct interneurons in mice, non-human primates and humans. Vormstein-Schneider D, Lin JD, Pelkey KA, Chittajallu R, Guo B, Arias-Garcia MA, Allaway K, Sakopoulos S, Schneider G, Stevenson O, Vergara J, Sharma J, Zhang Q, Franken TP, Smith J, Ibrahim LA, M Astro KJ, Sabri E, Huang S, Favuzzi E, Burbridge T, Xu Q, Guo L, Vogel I, Sanchez V, Saldi GA, Gorissen BL, Yuan X, Zaghloul KA, Devinsky O, Sabatini BL, Batista-Brito R, Reynolds J, Feng G, Fu Z, McBain CJ, Fishell G, Dimidschstein J. Nat Neurosci. 2020 Dec;23(12):1629-1636. doi: 10.1038/s41593-020-0692-9. Epub 2020 Aug 17. PubMed 32807948.
Backbone
  Vector backbone: AAV-Dlx-GFP
  Vector type: AAV
Growth in bacteria
  Bacterial resistance: Ampicillin, 100 μg/mL
  Growth temperature: 37°C
  Growth strain: NEB Stable
  Copy number: High Copy
Gene/Insert
  Gene/Insert name: dTom-nlsdTom
  Species: M. musculus (mouse)
  Mutation: None
  Cloning method: Gibson Cloning
Terms and licenses: Academic/Nonprofit Terms; Industry Terms: Not Available to Industry
Depositor comments: Please visit https://www.biorxiv.org/content/10.1101/808170v1 for BioRxiv preprint
How to cite: pAAV-S5E10-dTom-nlsdTom was a gift from Jordane Dimidschstein (Addgene plasmid # 135645 ; http://n2t.net/addgene:135645 ; RRID:Addgene_135645)
