[The description below was written by a language model from this plasmid's Addgene catalogue record and pLannotate feature annotations shown in this document.]
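Description:
pAAV-S5E10-dTom-nlsdTom is a recombinant adeno-associated virus transfer plasmid built on the AAV-Dlx-GFP backbone. It is designed to express the red-orange fluorescent protein dTomato in parvalbumin-expressing (PV) cortical interneurons under the control of the E10 regulatory element. In bacteria it is maintained as a high-copy plasmid through a ColE1/pUC-type origin and selected with ampicillin via the bla gene and its own promoter. An f1 phage origin is also present, along with small remnants of pBR322 bom and rop sequences that appear to be backbone leftovers. The expression cassette is flanked by AAV2 inverted terminal repeats, which direct replication and packaging of the intervening DNA into AAV particles. The downstream ITR is annotated in full, whereas the upstream one is detected only as two short fragments. This may simply reflect the difficulty of sequencing and annotating these structured repeats.

Between the ITRs, the feature table leaves roughly the first 750 bp unannotated. This is presumably where the E10 enhancer and any associated minimal promoter lie, although the record does not identify them in the annotation. Next comes a chimeric β-globin/immunoglobulin intron, which typically improves transcript processing and expression. It is followed by two dTomato coding sequences in tandem, separated by a short unannotated gap. From the insert name, the second copy is expected to carry a nuclear localisation signal, so that labelled cells would show both cytoplasmic and nuclear fluorescence. The table does not reveal the linker between the two copies or the NLS itself. A WPRE enhances post-transcriptional expression, and an SV40 polyadenylation signal terminates the transcript. The construct is used to produce AAV for enhancer-driven labelling of PV interneurons without the need for transgenic driver lines.
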