Features (pLannotate 1.2.2; 17 found; start..end, strand, type, name):
     12..39      +  repeat_region  AAV2 ITR (fragment): inverted terminal repeat of adeno-associated virus serotype 2 inverted
     68..95      +  repeat_region  AAV2 ITR (fragment): inverted terminal repeat of adeno-associated virus serotype 2 inverted
    863..995     +  intron         chimeric intron: chimera between introns from human β-globin and immunoglobulin heavy chain genes
   1024..1725    +  CDS            dTomato: dTomato is a basic (constitutively fluorescent) orange fluorescent protein published in 2004, derived from Discosoma sp.. It is reported to be a somewhat slowly-maturing dimer with low acid sensitivity.
   1835..2535    +  CDS            dTomato (fragment): dimeric variant of DsRed fluorescent protein (Shaner et al., 2004) mammalian codon-optimized
   2565..2590    +  misc_feature   MCS (fragment): pBluescript multiple cloning site
   2590..3178    +  misc_feature   WPRE: woodchuck hepatitis virus posttranscriptional regulatory element
   3241..3324    +  CDS            large T antigen (fragment): large T antigen from SV40 (simian virus 40)
   3347..3428    +  polyA_signal   SV40 poly(A) signal: SV40 polyadenylation signal
   3507..3647    +  repeat_region  AAV2 ITR: inverted terminal repeat of adeno-associated virus serotype 2 inverted
   3652..3703    -  misc_feature   bom (fragment): basis of mobility region from pBR322
   3722..4177    +  rep_origin     f1 ori (sequence partly withheld): f1 bacteriophage origin of replication; arrow indicates direction of (+) strand synthesis
   4178..4227    -  misc_feature   bom (fragment): basis of mobility region from pBR322
   4329..4364    -  CDS            rop (fragment): Rop protein, which maintains plasmids at low copy number; rop
   4459..4563    +  promoter       AmpR promoter: bla
   4564..5424    +  CDS            AmpR: β-lactamase; bla; confers resistance to ampicillin, carbenicillin, and related antibiotics
   5595..6183    +  rep_origin     ori: high-copy-number ColE1/pMB1/pBR322/pUC origin of replication
>Addgene plasmid #135645 | pAAV-S5E10-dTom-nlsdTom | addgene full sequence | sequence record 271297 | Addgene NGS Result
CCTGCAGGCAGCTGCGCGCTCGCTCGCTCACTGAGGCCGCCCGGGCGTCGGGCGACCTTTGGTCGCCCGG
CCTCAGTGAGCGAGCGAGCGCGCAGAGAGGGAGTGGCCAACTCCATCACTAGGGGTTCCTGCGGCCGCAC
GCGTTTAATTAAACTAGTGGTTTTATTGCAAAAGGAAGGAATGAGACAGTTTATGCAGAGCTAAGGGTTT
GTGCGTTATTATGATTAATCACAAGGACAGCTGCCAAGCTTCCATCATGACAATATTCTCTGGGAGAATT
CATCAGGTTCTACTGTCTATTAATTTCTGTTGATGTATCTTATCTGGCATCTTCAATGACAGAGGACACT
TGTTAGTTTTTTTTTTTAAGTGAAGGTTAAAAGACAAAGTTCATTAAAGAAATGATTTATATATGACATT
TAAGAACTAGCAATGTCATTGCTTCAAGAAAATTATGAGAATTTAGTCTTGGTAGGAGTTTACACCATGT
CCTTGAAGTGTCTAATTATGTGACTTGATAGTTTTACTTAGTACATATCGATTAGGCTGTATCTATTATT
TATCAAGAAATTATGGAAGGAGGCAATGTGGCATAGGCATACACATTCTGATTTTAAAATAATCCTGCTT
TTACCATTAACTCCTTCTCAGATAATTCTGAATACATATCTTGTCTATGAATCTGTGTAATCATGGAAAA
AGAAAAAATCAAACTTCCTGCAGCCCGGGCTGGGCATAAAAGTCAGGGCAGAGCCATCTATTGCTTACAT
TTGCTTCTAGCCTGCAAGTCGAGGAGCGCAGCCTTCCAGAAGCAGAGCGCGGCGCCTTAAGCTGCAGAAG
TTGGTCGTGAGGCACTGGGCACGTAAGTATCAAGGTTACAAGACAGGTTTAAGGAGACCAATAGAAACTG
GGCTTGTCGAGACAGAGAAGACTCTTGCGTTTCTGATAGGCACCTATTGGTCTTACTGACATCCACTTTG
CCTTTCTCTCCACAGCGAGCTCGCTAGCGCGATCGCTGCCACCATGGTGAGCAAGGGCGAGGAGGTCATC
AAAGAGTTCATGCGCTTCAAGGTGCGCATGGAGGGCTCCATGAACGGCCACGAGTTCGAGATCGAGGGCG
AGGGCGAGGGCCGCCCCTACGAGGGCACCCAGACCGCCAAGCTGAAGGTGACCAAGGGCGGCCCCCTGCC
CTTCGCCTGGGACATCCTGTCCCCCCAGTTCATGTACGGCTCCAAGGCGTACGTGAAGCACCCCGCCGAC
ATCCCCGATTACAAGAAGCTGTCCTTCCCCGAGGGCTTCAAGTGGGAGCGCGTGATGAACTTCGAGGACG
GCGGTCTGGTGACCGTGACCCAGGACTCCTCCCTGCAGGACGGCACGCTGATCTACAAGGTGAAGATGCG
CGGCACCAACTTCCCCCCCGACGGCCCCGTAATGCAGAAGAAGACCATGGGCTGGGAGGCCTCCACCGAG
CGCCTGTACCCCCGCGACGGCGTGCTGAAGGGCGAGATCCACCAGGCCCTGAAGCTGAAGGACGGCGGCC
ACTACCTGGTGGAGTTCAAGACCATCTACATGGCCAAGAAGCCCGTGCAACTGCCCGGCTACTACTACGT
GGACACCAAGCTGGACATCACCTCCCACAACGAGGACTACACCATCGTGGAACAGTACGAGCGCTCCGAG
GGCCGCCACCACCTGTTCCTGTACGGCATGGACGAGCTGTACAAGTCCGGAGATAACGGAAGCGGAGCCA
CTAACTTCTCCCTGTTGAAACAAGCAGGGGATGTCGAAGAGAATCCCGGGCCATCTAGAATGGCCCCCAA
GAAGAAGAGGAAGGTGGTGAGCAAGGGCGAGGAGGTCATCAAAGAGTTCATGCGCTTCAAGGTGCGCATG
GAGGGCTCCATGAACGGCCACGAGTTCGAGATCGAGGGCGAGGGCGAGGGCCGCCCCTACGAGGGCACCC
AGACCGCCAAGCTGAAGGTGACCAAGGGCGGCCCCCTGCCCTTCGCCTGGGACATCCTGTCCCCCCAGTT
CATGTACGGCTCCAAGGCGTACGTGAAGCACCCCGCCGACATCCCCGATTACAAGAAGCTGTCCTTCCCC
GAGGGCTTCAAGTGGGAGCGCGTGATGAACTTCGAGGACGGCGGTCTGGTGACCGTGACCCAGGACTCCT
CCCTGCAGGACGGCACGCTGATCTACAAGGTGAAGATGCGCGGCACCAACTTCCCCCCCGACGGCCCCGT
AATGCAGAAGAAGACCATGGGCTGGGAGGCCTCCACCGAGCGCCTGTACCCCCGCGACGGCGTGCTGAAG
GGCGAGATCCACCAGGCCCTGAAGCTGAAGGACGGCGGCCACTACCTGGTGGAGTTCAAGACCATCTACA
TGGCCAAGAAGCCCGTGCAACTGCCCGGCTACTACTACGTGGACACCAAGCTGGACATCACCTCCCACAA
CGAGGACTACACCATCGTGGAACAGTACGAGCGCTCCGAGGGCCGCCACCACCTGTTCCTGTACGGCATG
GACGAGCTGTACAAGTAAGTCGACGGCGCGCCCCACCCCTGCAGGGAATTCGATATCAAGCTTATCGATA
ATCAACCTCTGGATTACAAAATTTGTGAAAGATTGACTGGTATTCTTAACTATGTTGCTCCTTTTACGCT
ATGTGGATACGCTGCTTTAATGCCTTTGTATCATGCTATTGCTTCCCGTATGGCTTTCATTTTCTCCTCC
TTGTATAAATCCTGGTTGCTGTCTCTTTATGAGGAGTTGTGGCCCGTTGTCAGGCAACGTGGCGTGGTGT
GCACTGTGTTTGCTGACGCAACCCCCACTGGTTGGGGCATTGCCACCACCTGTCAGCTCCTTTCCGGGAC
TTTCGCTTTCCCCCTCCCTATTGCCACGGCGGAACTCATCGCCGCCTGCCTTGCCCGCTGCTGGACAGGG
GCTCGGCTGTTGGGCACTGACAATTCCGTGGTGTTGTCGGGGAAATCATCGTCCTTTCCTTGGCTGCTCG
CCTATGTTGCCACCTGGATTCTGCGCGGGACGTCCTTCTGCTACGTCCCTTCGGCCCTCAATCCAGCGGA
CCTTCCTTCCCGCGGCCTGCTGCCGGCTCTGCGGCCTCTTCCGCGTCTTCGCCTTCGCCCTCAGACGAGT
CGGATCTCCCTTTGGGCCGCCTCCCCGCATCGATACCGAGCGCTGCTCGAGAGATCTGTGATAGCGGCCA
TCAAGCTGGCCGCGACTCTAGATCATAATCAGCCATACCACATTTGTAGAGGTTTTACTTGCTTTAAAAA
ACCTCCCACACCTCCCCCTGAACCTGAAACATAAAATGAATGCAATTGTTGTTGTTAACTTGTTTATTGC
AGCTTATAATGGTTACAAATAAAGCAATAGCATCACAAATTTCACAAATAAAGCATTTTTTTCACTGCAT
TCTAGTTGTGGTTTGTCCAAACTCATCAATGTATCAGCTTATCGATACCGCATGCACGTGCGGACCGAGC
GGCCGCAGGAACCCCTAGTGATGGAGTTGGCCACTCCCTCTCTGCGCGCTCGCTCGCTCACTGAGGCCGG
GCGACCAAAGGTCGCCCGACGCCCGGGCTTTGCCCGGGCGGCCTCAGTGAGCGAGCGAGCGCGCAGCTGC
CTGCAGGGGCGCCTGATGCGGTATTTTCTCCTTACGCATCTGTGCGGTATTTCACACCGCATA
[95 nt withheld, positions 3704-3798]
T
[46 nt withheld, positions 3800-3845]
C
[141 nt withheld, positions 3847-3987]
CCTTTGACGTTGGAGTCCACGTTCTTT
[37 nt withheld, positions 4015-4051]
ACTCTATCTCGGGCTATTCTTTTGATTTATAAGGGATTTTGCCGATTTCGGTCTATTGGTTAAAAAATGA
GCTGATTTAACAAAAATTTAACGCGAATTTTAACAAAATATTAACGTTTACAATTTTATGGTGCACTCTC
AGTACAATCTGCTCTGATGCCGCATAGTTAAGCCAGCCCCGACACCCGCCAACACCCGCTGACGCGCCCT
GACGGGCTTGTCTGCTCCCGGCATCCGCTTACAGACAAGCTGTGACCGTCTCCGGGAGCTGCATGTGTCA
GAGGTTTTCACCGTCATCACCGAAACGCGCGAGACGAAAGGGCCTCGTGATACGCCTATTTTTATAGGTT
AATGTCATGATAATAATGGTTTCTTAGACGTCAGGTGGCACTTTTCGGGGAAATGTGCGCGGAACCCCTA
TTTGTTTATTTTTCTAAATACATTCAAATATGTATCCGCTCATGAGACAATAACCCTGATAAATGCTTCA
ATAATATTGAAAAAGGAAGAGTATGAGTATTCAACATTTCCGTGTCGCCCTTATTCCCTTTTTTGCGGCA
TTTTGCCTTCCTGTTTTTGCTCACCCAGAAACGCTGGTGAAAGTAAAAGATGCTGAAGATCAGTTGGGTG
CACGAGTGGGTTACATCGAACTGGATCTCAACAGCGGTAAGATCCTTGAGAGTTTTCGCCCCGAAGAACG
TTTTCCAATGATGAGCACTTTTAAAGTTCTGCTATGTGGCGCGGTATTATCCCGTATTGACGCCGGGCAA
GAGCAACTCGGTCGCCGCATACACTATTCTCAGAATGACTTGGTTGAGTACTCACCAGTCACAGAAAAGC
ATCTTACGGATGGCATGACAGTAAGAGAATTATGCAGTGCTGCCATAACCATGAGTGATAACACTGCGGC
CAACTTACTTCTGACAACGATCGGAGGACCGAAGGAGCTAACCGCTTTTTTGCACAACATGGGGGATCAT
GTAACTCGCCTTGATCGTTGGGAACCGGAGCTGAATGAAGCCATACCAAACGACGAGCGTGACACCACGA
TGCCTGTAGCAATGGCAACAACGTTGCGCAAACTATTAACTGGCGAACTACTTACTCTAGCTTCCCGGCA
ACAATTAATAGACTGGATGGAGGCGGATAAAGTTGCAGGACCACTTCTGCGCTCGGCCCTTCCGGCTGGC
TGGTTTATTGCTGATAAATCTGGAGCCGGTGAGCGTGGGTCTCGCGGTATCATTGCAGCACTGGGGCCAG
ATGGTAAGCCCTCCCGTATCGTAGTTATCTACACGACGGGGAGTCAGGCAACTATGGATGAACGAAATAG
ACAGATCGCTGAGATAGGTGCCTCACTGATTAAGCATTGGTAACTGTCAGACCAAGTTTACTCATATATA
CTTTAGATTGATTTAAAACTTCATTTTTAATTTAAAAGGATCTAGGTGAAGATCCTTTTTGATAATCTCA
TGACCAAAATCCCTTAACGTGAGTTTTCGTTCCACTGAGCGTCAGACCCCGTAGAAAAGATCAAAGGATC
TTCTTGAGATCCTTTTTTTCTGCGCGTAATCTGCTGCTTGCAAACAAAAAAACCACCGCTACCAGCGGTG
GTTTGTTTGCCGGATCAAGAGCTACCAACTCTTTTTCCGAAGGTAACTGGCTTCAGCAGAGCGCAGATAC
CAAATACTGTTCTTCTAGTGTAGCCGTAGTTAGGCCACCACTTCAAGAACTCTGTAGCACCGCCTACATA
CCTCGCTCTGCTAATCCTGTTACCAGTGGCTGCTGCCAGTGGCGATAAGTCGTGTCTTACCGGGTTGGAC
TCAAGACGATAGTTACCGGATAAGGCGCAGCGGTCGGGCTGAACGGGGGGTTCGTGCACACAGCCCAGCT
TGGAGCGAACGACCTACACCGAACTGAGATACCTACAGCGTGAGCTATGAGAAAGCGCCACGCTTCCCGA
AGGGAGAAAGGCGGACAGGTATCCGGTAAGCGGCAGGGTCGGAACAGGAGAGCGCACGAGGGAGCTTCCA
GGGGGAAACGCCTGGTATCTTTATAGTCCTGTCGGGTTTCGCCACCTCTGACTTGAGCGTCGATTTTTGT
GATGCTCGTCAGGGGGGCGGAGCCTATGGAAAAACGCCAGCAACGCGGCCTTTTTACGGTTCCTGGCCTT
TTGCTGGCCTTTTGCTCACATGT
